Addgene plasmid #91143: pDIRECT_25F
Purpose: Direct Cloning, Type: T-DNA, Engineering Reagent: ZmUbi:TaCas9 + TaU6:gRNA, Plant Selection: PvUbi2:hpt II
Depositing lab: Daniel Voytas. Depositing organization: University of Minnesota. Publication: A multi-purpose toolkit to enable advanced genome engineering in plants. Cermak T, Curtin SJ, Gil-Humanes J, Cegan R, Kono TJY, Konecna E, Belanto JJ, Starker CG, Mathre JW, Greenstein RL, Voytas DF. Plant Cell. 2017 May 18. pii: tpc.00922.2016. doi: 10.1105/tpc.16.00922. PubMed 28522548.
Backbone
  Vector backbone: pTRANS_250d
  Vector type: Plant Expression, CRISPR
  Selectable markers: Hygromycin
Growth in bacteria
  Bacterial resistance: Kanamycin, 50 μg/mL
  Growth temperature: 37°C
  Growth strain: ccdB Survival
  Copy number: High Copy
Gene/Insert
  Gene/Insert name: Engineering Reagent: ZmUbi:TaCas9 + TaU6:gRNA
  Species: Synthetic
  Cloning method: Restriction Enzyme; 5′ cloning site unknown (unknown if destroyed); 3′ cloning site unknown (unknown if destroyed)
  Sequencing primers: 5′ unknown
Terms and licenses: Academic/Nonprofit Terms; Industry Terms: Not Available to Industry
How to cite: pDIRECT_25F was a gift from Daniel Voytas (Addgene plasmid # 91143 ; http://n2t.net/addgene:91143 ; RRID:Addgene_91143)
