[The description below was written by a language model from this plasmid's Addgene catalogue record and pLannotate feature annotations shown in this document.]
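Description:
pDIRECT_25F is a 17.3 kb binary T-DNA vector for plant CRISPR/Cas9 genome editing, built on the pTRANS_250d backbone as a "direct cloning" member of a modular plant genome engineering toolkit. The backbone carries the pVS1 origin with its RepA replication and StaA stability proteins for maintenance in Agrobacterium, and a high-copy ColE1/pBR322-type origin with the bom mobilisation region for propagation in E. coli. Bacterial selection is by kanamycin (aphA-3). The record lists a ccdB-survival strain for growth, which implies a ccdB counter-selection cassette, although no such feature appears in the annotation.

Between the nopaline-type left and right border repeats lie the elements transferred to the plant. Near the left border, a hygromycin phosphotransferase gene with a CaMV polyadenylation signal provides plant selection. The catalogue states it is driven by the PvUbi2 (switchgrass ubiquitin) promoter, which the feature table does not annotate but which would fit the unannotated stretch upstream of the gene. The maize polyubiquitin promoter drives a Streptococcus pyogenes Cas9 coding sequence, described in the record as TaCas9 (presumably wheat codon-optimised), ending in the Arabidopsis HSP18.2 terminator. Downstream sits the guide RNA unit. The catalogue describes it as driven by a wheat U6 promoter, also not annotated. An S. pyogenes gRNA scaffold is preceded by a lac promoter/lacZα fragment region flanked by T7 and T3 promoters. This region probably acts as a replaceable stuffer or screening cassette that is displaced when a user-designed spacer is inserted, though the cloning sites are not recorded.

The promoter choices indicate use in monocots such as wheat and other cereals, giving single-step assembly of a one-guide Cas9 vector for Agrobacterium-mediated delivery with hygromycin selection.
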