Features (pLannotate 1.2.2; 29 found; start..end, strand, type, name):
    272..673     +  CDS            Y4CG_SINFN (fragment): Protein inferred from homology: Swiss-Prot protein existence level 3. From Sinorhizobium fredii (strain NBRC 101917 / NGR234).
   1233..1862    +  CDS            pVS1 StaA: stability protein from the Pseudomonas plasmid pVS1 (Heeb et al., 2000)
   2291..3364    +  CDS            pVS1 RepA: replication protein from the Pseudomonas plasmid pVS1 (Heeb et al., 2000)
   3430..3624    +  rep_origin     pVS1 oriV: origin of replication for the Pseudomonas plasmid pVS1 (Heeb et al., 2000)
   3827..3866    +  CDS            rop (fragment): Rop protein, which maintains plasmids at low copy number; rop
   3968..4108    +  misc_feature   bom: basis of mobility region from pBR322
   4294..4882    -  rep_origin     ori: high-copy-number ColE1/pMB1/pBR322/pUC origin of replication
   4969..5763    -  CDS            KanR: aminoglycoside phosphotransferase; aphA-3; confers resistance to kanamycin
   6188..6212    +  misc_feature   LB T-DNA repeat: left border repeat from nopaline C58 T-DNA
   6290..6464    -  polyA_signal   CaMV poly(A) signal: cauliflower mosaic virus polyadenylation signal
   6505..7530    -  CDS            HygR: hygromycin B phosphotransferase confers resistance to hygromycin
   9398..9457    +  CDS            lacI (fragment): lac repressor; lacI; The lac repressor binds to the lac operator to inhibit transcription in E. coli. This inhibition can be relieved by adding lactose or isopropyl-β-D-thiogalactopyranoside (IPTG).
   9470..9491    +  protein_bind   CAP binding site: CAP binding activates transcription in the presence of cAMP. E. coli catabolite activator protein
   9506..9536    +  promoter       lac promoter: promoter for the E. coli lac operon
   9540..9562    +  protein_bind   lac operator (fragment): The lac repressor binds to the lac operator to inhibit transcription in E. coli. This inhibition can be relieved by adding lactose or isopropyl-β-D-thiogalactopyranoside (IPTG). lac repressor encoded by lacI
   9593..9618    +  misc_feature   MCS (fragment): pUC18/19 multiple cloning site
   9630..11620   +  promoter       Ubi promoter: maize polyubiquitin gene promoter
  11641..15744   +  CDS            cas9: CAS9_STRP1 - Also known as csn1 From Streptococcus pyogenes serotype M1.
  15803..16051   +  terminator     HSP terminator: efficient transcription terminator from the Arabidopsis thaliana heat shock protein 18.2 gene (Nagaya et al., 2010)
  16462..16617   -  CDS            lacZα (fragment): LacZα fragment of β-galactosidase; lacZ fragment
  16625..16643   +  promoter       T7 promoter: promoter for bacteriophage T7 RNA polymerase
  16652..16675   -  misc_feature   MCS (fragment): pBluescript multiple cloning site
  16691..16709   -  promoter       T3 promoter: promoter for bacteriophage T3 RNA polymerase
  16752..16774   -  protein_bind   lac operator (fragment): The lac repressor binds to the lac operator to inhibit transcription in E. coli. This inhibition can be relieved by adding lactose or isopropyl-β-D-thiogalactopyranoside (IPTG). lac repressor encoded by lacI
  16778..16808   -  promoter       lac promoter: promoter for the E. coli lac operon
  16823..16844   -  protein_bind   CAP binding site: CAP binding activates transcription in the presence of cAMP. E. coli catabolite activator protein
  16883..16958   +  misc_RNA       gRNA scaffold: guide RNA scaffold for the Streptococcus pyogenes CRISPR/Cas9 system
  16974..17128   +  CDS            lacZα (fragment): LacZα fragment of β-galactosidase; lacZ fragment
  17194..17218   +  misc_feature   RB T-DNA repeat: right border repeat from nopaline C58 T-DNA
>Addgene plasmid #91143 | pDIRECT_25F | addgene full sequence | sequence record 182608 | Addgene NGS Result
TCCATTTGTATGTGCATGCCAACCACAGGGTTCCCCTCGGGATCAAAGTACTTTGATCCAACCCCTCCGC
TGCTATAGTGCAGTCGGCTTCTGACGTTCAGTGCAGCCGTCTTCTGAAAACGACATGTCGCACAAGTCCT
AAGTTACGCGACAGGCTGCCGCCCTGCCCTTTTCCTGGCGTTTTCTTGTCGCGTGTTTTAGTCGCATAAA
GTAGAATACTTGCGACTAGAACCGGAGACATTACGCCATGAACAAGAGCGCCGCCGCTGGCCTGCTGGGC
TATGCCCGCGTCAGCACCGACGACCAGGACTTGACCAACCAACGGGCCGAACTGCACGCGGCCGGCTGCA
CCAAGCTGTTTTCCGAGAAGATCACCGGCACCAGGCGCGACCGCCCGGAGCTGGCCAGGATGCTTGACCA
CCTACGCCCTGGCGACGTTGTGACAGTGACCAGGCTAGACCGCCTGGCCCGCAGCACCCGCGACCTACTG
GACATTGCCGAGCGCATCCAGGAGGCCGGCGCGGGCCTGCGTAGCCTGGCAGAGCCGTGGGCCGACACCA
CCACGCCGGCCGGCCGCATGGTGTTGACCGTGTTCGCCGGCATTGCCGAGTTCGAGCGTTCCCTAATCAT
CGACCGCACCCGGAGCGGGCGCGAGGCCGCCAAGGCCCGAGGCGTGAAGTTTGGCCCCCGCCCTACCCTC
ACCCCGGCACAGATCGCGCACGCCCGCGAGCTGATCGACCAGGAAGGCCGCACCGTGAAAGAGGCGGCTG
CACTGCTTGGCGTGCATCGCTCGACCCTGTACCGCGCACTTGAGCGCAGCGAGGAAGTGACGCCCACCGA
GGCCAGGCGGCGCGGTGCCTTCCGTGAGGACGCATTGACCGAGGCCGACGCCCTGGCGGCCGCCGAGAAT
GAACGCCAAGAGGAACAAGCATGAAACCGCACCAGGACGGCCAGGACGAACCGTTTTTCATTACCGAAGA
GATCGAGGCGGAGATGATCGCGGCCGGGTACGTGTTCGAGCCGCCCGCGCACGGCTCAACCGTGCGGCTG
CATGAAATCCTGGCCGGTTTGTCTGATGCCAAGCTGGCGGCCTGGCCGGCCAGCTTGGCCGCTGAAGAAA
CCGAGCGCCGCCGTCTAAAAAGGTGATGTGTATTTGAGTAAAACAGCTTGCGTCATGCGGTCGCTGCGTA
TATGATGCGATGAGTAAATAAACAAATACGCAAGGGGAACGCATGAAGGTTATCGCTGTACTTAACCAGA
AAGGCGGGTCAGGCAAGACGACCATCGCAACCCATCTAGCCCGCGCCCTGCAACTCGCCGGGGCCGATGT
TCTGTTAGTCGATTCCGATCCCCAGGGCAGTGCCCGCGATTGGGCGGCCGTGCGGGAAGATCAACCGCTA
ACCGTTGTCGGCATCGACCGCCCGACGATTGACCGCGACGTGAAGGCCATCGGCCGGCGCGACTTCGTAG
TGATCGACGGAGCGCCCCAGGCGGCGGACTTGGCTGTGTCCGCGATCAAGGCAGCCGACTTCGTGCTGAT
TCCGGTGCAGCCAAGCCCTTACGACATATGGGCCACCGCCGACCTGGTGGAGCTGGTTAAGCAGCGCATT
GAGGTCACGGATGGAAGGCTACAAGCGGCCTTTGTCGTGTCGCGGGCGATCAAAGGCACGCGCATCGGCG
GTGAGGTTGCCGAGGCGCTGGCCGGGTACGAGCTGCCCATTCTTGAGTCCCGTATCACGCAGCGCGTGAG
CTACCCAGGCACTGCCGCCGCCGGCACAACCGTTCTTGAATCAGAACCCGAGGGCGACGCTGCCCGCGAG
GTCCAGGCGCTGGCCGCTGAAATTAAATCAAAACTCATTTGAGTTAATGAGGTAAAGAGAAAATGAGCAA
AAGCACAAACACGCTAAGTGCCGGCCGTCCGAGCGCACGCAGCAGCAAGGCTGCAACGTTGGCCAGCCTG
GCAGACACGCCAGCCATGAAGCGGGTCAACTTTCAGTTGCCGGCGGAGGATCACACCAAGCTGAAGATGT
ACGCGGTACGCCAAGGCAAGACCATTACCGAGCTGCTATCTGAATACATCGCGCAGCTACCAGAGTAAAT
GAGCAAATGAATAAATGAGTAGATGAATTTTAGCGGCTAAAGGAGGCGGCATGGAAAATCAAGAACAACC
AGGCACCGACGCCGTGGAATGCCCCATGTGTGGAGGAACGGGCGGTTGGCCAGGCGTAAGCGGCTGGGTT
GCCTGCCGGCCCTGCAATGGCACTGGAACCCCCAAGCCCGAGGAATCGGCGTGAGCGGTCGCAAACCATC
CGGCCCGGTACAAATCGGCGCGGCGCTGGGTGATGACCTGGTGGAGAAGTTGAAGGCCGCGCAGGCCGCC
CAGCGGCAACGCATCGAGGCAGAAGCACGCCCCGGTGAATCGTGGCAAGCGGCCGCTGATCGAATCCGCA
AAGAATCCCGGCAACCGCCGGCAGCCGGTGCGCCGTCGATTAGGAAGCCGCCCAAGGGCGACGAGCAACC
AGATTTTTTCGTTCCGATGCTCTATGACGTGGGCACCCGCGATAGTCGCAGCATCATGGACGTGGCCGTT
TTCCGTCTGTCGAAGCGTGACCGACGAGCTGGCGAGGTGATCCGCTACGAGCTTCCAGACGGGCACGTAG
AGGTTTCCGCAGGGCCGGCCGGCATGGCCAGTGTGTGGGATTACGACCTGGTACTGATGGCGGTTTCCCA
TCTAACCGAATCCATGAACCGATACCGGGAAGGGAAGGGAGACAAGCCCGGCCGCGTGTTCCGTCCACAC
GTTGCGGACGTACTCAAGTTCTGCCGGCGAGCCGATGGCGGAAAGCAGAAAGACGACCTGGTAGAAACCT
GCATTCGGTTAAACACCACGCACGTTGCCATGCAGCGTACGAAGAAGGCCAAGAACGGCCGCCTGGTGAC
GGTATCCGAGGGTGAAGCCTTGATTAGCCGCTACAAGATCGTAAAGAGCGAAACCGGGCGGCCGGAGTAC
ATCGAGATCGAGCTAGCTGATTGGATGTACCGCGAGATCACAGAAGGCAAGAACCCGGACGTGCTGACGG
TTCACCCCGATTACTTTTTGATCGATCCCGGCATCGGCCGTTTTCTCTACCGCCTGGCACGCCGCGCCGC
AGGCAAGGCAGAAGCCAGATGGTTGTTCAAGACGATCTACGAACGCAGTGGCAGCGCCGGAGAGTTCAAG
AAGTTCTGTTTCACCGTGCGCAAGCTGATCGGGTCAAATGACCTGCCGGAGTACGATTTGAAGGAGGAGG
CGGGGCAGGCTGGCCCGATCCTAGTCATGCGCTACCGCAACCTGATCGAGGGCGAAGCATCCGCCGGTTC
CTAATGTACGGAGCAGATGCTAGGGCAAATTGCCCTAGCAGGGGAAAAAGGTCGAAAAGGCCTCTTTCCT
GTGGATAGCACGTACATTGGGAACCCAAAGCCGTACATTGGGAACCGGAACCCGTACATTGGGAACCCAA
AGCCGTACATTGGGAACCGGTCACACATGTAAGTGACTGATATAAAAGAGAAAAAAGGCGATTTTTCCGC
CTAAAACTCTTTAAAACTTATTAAAACTCTTAAAACCCGCCTGGCCTGTGCATAACTGTCTGGCCAGCGC
ACAGCCCAAGAGCTGCAAAAAGCGCCTACCCTTCGGTCGCTGCGCTCCCTACGCCCCGCCGCTTCGCGTC
GGCCTATCGCGGCCGCTGGCCGCTCAAAAATGGCTGGCCTACGGCCAGGCAATCTACCAGGGCGCGGACA
AGCCGCGCCGTCGCCACTCGACCGCCGGCGCCCACATCAAGGCACCCTGCCTCGCGCGTTTCGGTGATGA
CGGTGAAAACCTCTGACACATGCAGCTCCCGGAAACGGTCACAGCTTGTCTGTAAGCGGATGCCGGGAGC
AGACAAGCCCGTCAGGGCGCGTCAGCGGGTGTTGGCGGGTGTCGGGGCGCAGCCATGACCCAGTCACGTA
GCGATAGCGGAGTGTATACTGGCTTAACTATGCGGCATCAGAGCAGATTGTACTGAGAGTGCACCATATG
CGGTGTGAAATACCGCACAGATGCGTAAGGAGAAAATACCGCATCAGGCCCTCTTCCGCTTCCTCGCTCA
CTGACTCGCTGCGCTCGGTCGTTCGGCTGCGGCGAGCGGTATCAGCTCACTCAAAGGCGGTAATACGGTT
ATCCACAGAATCAGGGGATAACGCAGGAAAGAACATGTGAGCAAAAGGCCAGCAAAAGGCCAGGAACCGT
AAAAAGGCCGCGTTGCTGGCGTTTTTCCATAGGCTCCGCCCCCCTGACGAGCATCACAAAAATCGACGCT
CAAGTCAGAGGTGGCGAAACCCGACAGGACTATAAAGATACCAGGCGTTTCCCCCTGGAAGCTCCCTCGT
GCGCTCTCCTGTTCCGACCCTGCCGCTTACCGGATACCTGTCCGCCTTTCTCCCTTCGGGAAGCGTGGCG
CTTTCTCATAGCTCACGCTGTAGGTATCTCAGTTCGGTGTAGGTCGTTCGCTCCAAGCTGGGCTGTGTGC
ACGAACCCCCCGTTCAGCCCGACCGCTGCGCCTTATCCGGTAACTATCGTCTTGAGTCCAACCCGGTAAG
ACACGACTTATCGCCACTGGCAGCAGCCACTGGTAACAGGATTAGCAGAGCGAGGTATGTAGGCGGTGCT
ACAGAGTTCTTGAAGTGGTGGCCTAACTACGGCTACACTAGAAGGACAGTATTTGGTATCTGCGCTCTGC
TGAAGCCAGTTACCTTCGGAAAAAGAGTTGGTAGCTCTTGATCCGGCAAACAAACCACCGCTGGTAGCGG
TGGTTTTTTTGTTTGCAAGCAGCAGATTACGCGCAGAAAAAAAGGATCTCAAGAAGATCCTTTGATCTTT
TCTACGGGGTCTGACGCTCAGTGGAACGAAAACTCACGTTAAGGGATTTTGGTCATGCATTCTAGGTACT
AAAACAATTCATCCAGTAAAATATAATATTTTATTTTCTCCCAATCAGGCTTGATCCCCAGTAAGTCAAA
AAATAGCTCGACATACTGTTCTTCCCCGATATCCTCCCTGATCGACCGGACGCAGAAGGCAATGTCATAC
CACTTGTCCGCCCTGCCGCTTCTCCCAAGATCAATAAAGCCACTTACTTTGCCATCTTTCACAAAGATGT
TGCTGTCTCCCAGGTCGCCGTGGGAAAAGACAAGTTCCTCTTCGGGCTTTTCCGTCTTTAAAAAATCATA
CAGCTCGCGCGGATCTTTAAATGGAGTGTCTTCTTCCCAGTTTTCGCAATCCACATCGGCCAGATCGTTA
TTCAGTAAGTAATCCAATTCGGCTAAGCGGCTGTCTAAGCTATTCGTATAGGGACAATCCGATATGTCGA
TGGAGTGAAAGAGCCTGATGCACTCCGCATACAGCTCGATAATCTTTTCAGGGCTTTGTTCATCTTCATA
CTCTTCCGAGCAAAGGACGCCATCGGCCTCACTCATGAGCAGATTGCTCCAGCCATCATGCCGTTCAAAG
TGCAGGACCTTTGGAACAGGCAGCTTTCCTTCCAGCCATAGCATCATGTCCTTTTCCCGTTCCACATCAT
AGGTGGTCCCTTTATACCGGCTGTCCGTCATTTTTAAATATAGGTTTTCATTTTCTCCCACCAGCTTATA
TACCTTAGCAGGAGACATTCCTTCCGTATCTTTTACGCAGCGGTATTTTTCGATCAGTTTTTTCAATTCC
GGTGATATTCTCATTTTAGCCATTTATTATTTCCTTCCTCTTTTCTACAGTATTTAAAGATACCCCAAGA
AGCTAATTATAACAAGACGAACTCCAATTCACTGTTCCTTGCATTCTAAAACCTTAAATACCAGAAAACA
GCTTTTTCAAAGTTGTTTTCAAAGTTGGCGTATAACATAGTATCGACGGAGCCGATTTTGAAACCGCGGT
GATCACAGGCAGCAACGCTCTGTCATCGTTACAATCAACATGCTACCCTCCGCGAGATCATCCGTGTTTC
AAACCCGGCAGCTTAGTTGCCGTTCTTCCGAATAGCATCGGTAACATGAGCAAAGTCTGCCGCCTTACAA
CGGCTCTCCCGCTGACGCCGTCCCGGACTGATGGGCTGCCTGTATCGAGTGGTGATTTTGTGCCGAGCTG
CCGGTCGGGGAGCTGTTGGCTGGCTGGTGGCAGGATATATTGTGGTGTAAACAAATTGACGCTTAGACAA
CTTAATAACACATTGCGGACGTTTTTAATGTACTGAATTAACGCCGAATTAATTCGGGGGATCTGGATTT
TAGTACTGGATTTTGGTTTTAGGAATTAGAAATTTTATTGATAGAAGTATTTTACAAATACAAATACATA
CTAAGGGTTTCTTATATGCTCAACACATGAGCGAAACCCTATAGGAACCCTAATTCCCTTATCTGGGAAC
TACTCACACATTATTATGGAGAAACTCGAGCTTGTCGATCGACAGATCCCGGTCGGCATCTACTCTATTT
CTTTGCCCTCGGACGAGTGCTGGGGCGTCGGTTTCCACTATCGGCGAGTACTTCTACACAGCCATCGGTC
CAGACGGCCGCGCTTCTGCGGGCGATTTGTGTACGCCCGACAGTCCCGGCTCCGGATCGGACGATTGCGT
CGCATCGACCCTGCGCCCAAGCTGCATCATCGAAATTGCCGTCAACCAAGCTCTGATAGAGTTGGTCAAG
ACCAATGCGGAGCATATACGCCCGGAGTCGTGGCGATCCTGCAAGCTCCGGATGCCTCCGCTCGAAGTAG
CGCGTCTGCTGCTCCATACAAGCCAACCACGGCCTCCAGAAGAAGATGTTGGCGACCTCGTATTGGGAAT
CCCCGAACATCGCCTCGCTCCAGTCAATGACCGCTGTTATGCGGCCATTGTCCGTCAGGACATTGTTGGA
GCCGAAATCCGCGTGCACGAGGTGCCGGACTTCGGGGCAGTCCTCGGCCCAAAGCATCAGCTCATCGAGA
GCCTGCGCGACGGACGCACTGACGGTGTCGTCCATCACAGTTTGCCAGTGATACACATGGGGATCAGCAA
TCGCGCATATGAAATCACGCCATGTAGTGTATTGACCGATTCCTTGCGGTCCGAATGGGCCGAACCCGCT
CGTCTGGCTAAGATCGGCCGCAGCGATCGCATCCATAGCCTCCGCGACCGGTTGTAGAACAGCGGGCAGT
TCGGTTTCAGGCAGGTCTTGCAACGTGACACCCTGTGAACGGCGGGAGATGCAATAGGTCAGGCTCTCGC
TAAACTCCCCAATGTCAAGCACTTCCGGAATCGGGAGCGCGGCCGATGCAAAGTGCCGATAAACATAACG
ATCTTTGTAGAAACCATCGGCGCAGCTATTTACCCGCAGGACATATCCACGCCCTCCTACATCGAAGCTG
AAAGCACGAGATTCTTCGCCCTCCGAGAGCTGCATCAGGTCGGACACGCTGTCGAACTTTTCGATCAGAA
ACTTCTCGACAGACGTCGCGGTGAGTTCAGGCTTTTTCATAAGCTTCTGCAAAAGAGAACCAGACAACAG
GGTAAGTGCCTAGCAGTAAACAAACAGAACTCATCACAAGCAAACAGCAACATCATATTCATACCAACAG
GTCATGTGTGTTCATCACATCATTAGTACTAAGCATGCCATCATCCAAGTATATCAAAGTAAGGGCAAAG
AGCATGCATGATCATCAGGTGCACAAAAGAATCATCAAATTGTAGCAGTACATATCTTCATCTATCATGC
ATATCTATCCATAACAGGACGATGCATGTTGACCAGGTAAAAGCTACAGGATCCTATAGGAACAGCAGCG
TATATATCTTCACCAATCTTAGCATCTTAATCATGTGGCACATGCAGTTTCAATTTAAGCACATGAGCTA
GTTGATTATGAGGTACCAGAGAATCATCAAACTGATGTAGCAGCATATATCCTCATCTATCATGCAATCT
AATCTAATCTAACTAAACAGGAAAGGTGTGCTATTCAGTTAAAAGCTACCGCATCATATACAAACGGCAG
CATAAGAAAAAGCATAATCATCTTAATCATGCAACAAACGCAGATTCATAATAAGCCCAAGAGCTAGCTT
GTGATGATCTTATTCTACTCTGATCTACAGCAATCAGATAACGACCTAACCTTGCACATGGCAACAAAAC
AATCGATCGGACGAATCAGTTGTTTGTTCCTAGCTAGCACCATCGAACCAGATAATAGATGCACGTACAG
ATCCCGAAAACGAACCCAAAAACAGGGCAGACCTAGCTGAACCTAGGCAGCGACCCAGCAGATCGTGAGA
ACGATCTCATCTACGAACAGCCTAGAAGCAACCCCACGATTCCCGGACAAACGACCTAAAATCCCCACAA
ATCACATGAGCATGACAGGATAAACAGCGGAACCGATCAGATCTACACGAAAACCCCACCTCCCAGCCAC
CCACGATCAGGAAACACGCGGATCTAGCATGATTTCGTCAACGCCTCAGCCTAGTTCCTAGCCACAGACC
AAGCAGAACCACCAAACCACGCCGAGCGAGGAGATGGGGCAAGAGGACGGGGGAGACGATCGCCGTACCT
TGAAGCGGGGGAAGGATCGCCGAGGGTCGCGAGGAGAGCAATTTGGATTTGGAACCCGGGGGTTGTGCGC
TCCGAACGATGAGACGATGTGAGATTGTGGGAAGAGGCGCGGAGGGCCCTGTATTTATGGGCTGCGACGG
GGGGAGGAGAGGTGGGGAGGGTTGGGGAAGGAATCCCCCACCCGTGCCGTGACGGTTCCGGGCCGTGTGA
GAGGAGCCCGCTCGTCTCCGCCACGCAATTTCCGCGATCGGAGCGGAGCTTTCGAGAGGCGGCTGGATGG
TTGGTGGCCGTTAGATTTGTAGACGCCGTTAACGCCTCGCCTCCACCGGGAAGAGTTTTGAGCAGCCGCT
TATGACAATGGCTTAACGACGTTAGACGGAGCGTTAGTGGCAGGCCATGATAGAATAGACGTATTGCAAT
GGGATTATAATTAAATAAATAAGAATATAATAAGATATGGCAAGTCGGCACTCATGACATGGTCTTCGAA
ATGATAGTGCTCACTTTCTTAGCCGAGAAAGTTGACGCGACTGATTTAGAAGTTAAGATATTATTTCTCT
CTTCTTTTCTTTCCTCGTCATATAAGGATGAAATAAACTTTAGAGATTGCCGGTAGTGATTTTGGATTTC
GGCGATCAGGCTTGGTTTGCCGGTTTCGGACGGTGTGCCTTAGGCCACCCGCAGTGTATCTTGTAATGTT
CAACCGATAAGCAAGGGTGGGGCTCAAGCAAGTAGTAAACAACTATGTCAAATGTCACCATGGTTATGGT
CTTGTTTAGTTGGCTTCTTGGCCGATTCATTAATGCAGCTGGCACGACAGGTTTCCCGACTGGAAAGCGG
GCAGTGAGCGCAACGCAATTAATGTGAGTTAGCTCACTCATTAGGCACCCCAGGCTTTACACTTTATGCT
TCCGGCTCGTATGTTGTGTGGAATTGTGAGCGGATAACAATTTCACACAGGAAACAGCTATGACATGATT
ACGAATTCGAGCTCGGTACCCGGGGATCTGCAGGCGCGCCTGCAGTGCAGCGTGACCCGGTCGTGCCCCT
CTCTAGAGATAATGAGCATTGCATGTCTAAGTTATAAAAAATTACCACATATTTTTTTTGTCACACTTGT
TTGAAGTGCAGTTTATCTATCTTTATACATATATTTAAACTTTACTCTACGAATAATATAATCTATAGTA
CTACAATAATATCAGTGTTTTAGAGAATCATATAAATGAACAGTTAGACATGGTCTAAAGGACAATTGAG
TATTTTGACAACAGGACTCTACAGTTTTATCTTTTTAGTGTGCATGTGTTCTCCTTTTTTTTTGCAAATA
GCTTCACCTATATAATACTTCATCCATTTTATTAGTACATCCATTTAGGGTTTAGGGTTAATGGTTTTTA
TAGACTAATTTTTTTAGTACATCTATTTTATTCTATTTTAGCCTCTAAATTAAGAAAACTAAAACTCTAT
TTTAGTTTTTTTATTTAATAATTTAGATATAAAATAGAATAAAATAAAGTGACTAAAAATTAAACAAATA
CCCTTTAAGAAATTAAAAAAACTAAGGAAACATTTTTCTTGTTTCGAGTAGATAATGCCAGCCTGTTAAA
CGCCGTCGACGAGTCTAACGGACACCAACCAGCGAACCAGCAGCGTCGCGTCGGGCCAAGCGAAGCAGAC
GGCACGGCATCTCTGTCGCTGCCTCTGGACCCCTCTCGAGAGTTCCGCTCCACCGTTGGACTTGCTCCGC
TGTCGGCATCCAGAAATTGCGTGGCGGAGCGGCAGACGTGAGCCGGCACGGCAGGCGGCCTCCTCCTCCT
CTCACGGCACCGGCAGCTACGGGGGATTCCTTTCCCACCGCTCCTTCGCTTTCCCTTCCTCGCCCGCCGT
AATAAATAGACACCCCCTCCACACCCTCTTTCCCCAACCTCGTGTTGTTCGGAGCGCACACACACACAAC
CAGATCTCCCCCAAATCCACCCGTCGGCACCTCCGCTTCAAGGTACGCCGCTCGTCCTCCCCCCCCCCCC
TCTCTACCTTCTCTAGATCGGCGTTCCGGTCCATGGTTAGGGCCCGGTAGTTCTACTTCTGTTCATGTTT
GTGTTAGATCCGTGTTTGTGTTAGATCCGTGCTGCTAGCGTTCGTACACGGATGCGACCTGTACGTCAGA
CACGTTCTGATTGCTAACTTGCCAGTGTTTCTCTTTGGGGAATCCTGGGATGGCTCTAGCCGTTCCGCAG
ACGGGATCGATTTCATGATTTTTTTTGTTTCGTTGCATAGGGTTTGGTTTGCCCTTTTCCTTTATTTCAA
TATATGCCGTGCACTTGTTTGTCGGGTCATCTTTTCATGCTTTTTTTTGTCTTGGTTGTGATGATGTGGT
CTGGTTGGGCGGTCGTTCTAGATCGGAGTAGAATTAATTCTGTTTCAAACTACCTGGTGGATTTATTAAT
TTTGGATCTGTATGTGTGTGCCATACATATTCATAGTTACGAATTGAAGATGATGGATGGAAATATCGAT
CTAGGATAGGTATACATGTTGATGCGGGTTTTACTGATGCATATACAGAGATGCTTTTTGTTCGCTTGGT
TGTGATGATGTGGTGTGGTTGGGCGGTCGTTCATTCGTTCTAGATCGGAGTAGAATACTGTTTCAAACTA
CCTGGTGTATTTATTAATTTTGGAACTGTATGTGTGTGTCATACATCTTCATAGTTACGAGTTTAAGATG
GATGGAAATATCGATCTAGGATAGGTATACATGTTGATGTGGGTTTTACTGATGCATATACATGATGGCA
TATGCAGCATCTATTCATATGCTCTAACCTTGAGTACCTATCTATTATAATAAACAAGTATGTTTTATAA
TTATTTTGATCTTGATATACTTGGATGATGGCATATGCAGCAGCTATATGTGGATTTTTTTAGCCCTGCC
TTCATACGCTATTTATTTGCTTGGTACTGTTTCTTTTGTCGATGCTCACCCTGTTGTTTGGTGTTACTTC
CTGCAGGGCGATCTATTCGAATGGACAAGAAGTACTCGATCGGCCTCGACATCGGGACGAACTCAGTTGG
CTGGGCCGTGATCACCGACGAGTACAAGGTGCCCTCTAAGAAGTTCAAGGTCCTGGGGAACACCGACCGC
CATTCCATCAAGAAGAACCTCATCGGCGCTCTCCTGTTCGACAGCGGGGAGACCGCTGAGGCTACGAGGC
TCAAGAGAACCGCTAGGCGCCGGTACACGAGAAGGAAGAACAGGATCTGCTACCTCCAAGAGATTTTCTC
CAACGAGATGGCCAAGGTTGACGATTCATTCTTCCACCGCCTGGAGGAGTCTTTCCTCGTGGAGGAGGAT
AAGAAGCACGAGCGGCATCCCATCTTCGGCAACATCGTGGACGAGGTTGCCTACCACGAGAAGTACCCTA
CGATCTACCATCTGCGGAAGAAGCTCGTGGACTCCACCGATAAGGCGGACCTCAGACTGATCTACCTCGC
TCTGGCCCACATGATCAAGTTCCGCGGCCATTTCCTGATCGAGGGGGATCTCAACCCAGACAACAGCGAT
GTTGACAAGCTGTTCATCCAACTCGTGCAGACCTACAACCAACTCTTCGAGGAGAACCCGATCAACGCCT
CTGGCGTGGACGCGAAGGCTATCCTGTCCGCGAGGCTCTCGAAGTCCAGGAGGCTGGAGAACCTGATCGC
TCAGCTCCCAGGCGAGAAGAAGAACGGCCTGTTCGGGAACCTCATCGCTCTCAGCCTGGGGCTCACCCCG
AACTTCAAGTCGAACTTCGATCTCGCTGAGGACGCCAAGCTGCAACTCTCCAAGGACACCTACGACGATG
ACCTCGATAACCTCCTGGCCCAGATCGGCGATCAATACGCGGACCTGTTCCTCGCTGCCAAGAACCTGTC
GGACGCCATCCTCCTGTCAGATATCCTCCGCGTGAACACCGAGATCACGAAGGCTCCACTCTCTGCCTCC
ATGATCAAGCGCTACGACGAGCACCATCAGGATCTGACCCTCCTGAAGGCGCTGGTCCGCCAACAGCTCC
CGGAGAAGTACAAGGAGATTTTCTTCGATCAGTCGAAGAACGGCTACGCTGGGTACATCGACGGCGGGGC
CTCACAAGAGGAGTTCTACAAGTTCATCAAGCCAATCCTGGAGAAGATGGACGGCACGGAGGAGCTCCTG
GTGAAGCTCAACAGGGAGGACCTCCTGCGGAAGCAGAGAACCTTCGATAACGGCAGCATCCCCCACCAAA
TCCATCTCGGGGAGCTGCACGCCATCCTGAGAAGGCAAGAGGACTTCTACCCTTTCCTCAAGGATAACCG
GGAGAAGATCGAGAAGATCCTGACCTTCAGAATCCCATACTACGTCGGCCCTCTCGCGCGGGGGAACTCA
AGATTCGCTTGGATGACCCGCAAGTCTGAGGAGACCATCACGCCGTGGAACTTCGAGGAGGTGGTGGACA
AGGGCGCTAGCGCTCAGTCGTTCATCGAGAGGATGACCAACTTCGACAAGAACCTGCCCAACGAGAAGGT
GCTCCCTAAGCACTCGCTCCTGTACGAGTACTTCACCGTCTACAACGAGCTCACGAAGGTGAAGTACGTC
ACCGAGGGCATGCGCAAGCCAGCGTTCCTGTCCGGGGAGCAGAAGAAGGCTATCGTGGACCTCCTGTTCA
AGACCAACCGGAAGGTCACGGTTAAGCAACTCAAGGAGGACTACTTCAAGAAGATCGAGTGCTTCGATTC
GGTCGAGATCAGCGGCGTTGAGGACCGCTTCAACGCCAGCCTCGGGACCTACCACGATCTCCTGAAGATC
ATCAAGGATAAGGACTTCCTGGACAACGAGGAGAACGAGGATATCCTGGAGGACATCGTGCTGACCCTCA
CGCTGTTCGAGGACAGGGAGATGATCGAGGAGCGCCTGAAGACGTACGCCCATCTCTTCGATGACAAGGT
CATGAAGCAACTCAAGCGCCGGAGATACACCGGCTGGGGGAGGCTGTCCCGCAAGCTCATCAACGGCATC
CGGGACAAGCAGTCCGGGAAGACCATCCTCGACTTCCTGAAGAGCGATGGCTTCGCCAACAGGAACTTCA
TGCAACTGATCCACGATGACAGCCTCACCTTCAAGGAGGATATCCAAAAGGCTCAAGTGAGCGGCCAGGG
GGACTCGCTGCACGAGCATATCGCGAACCTCGCTGGCTCCCCCGCGATCAAGAAGGGCATCCTCCAGACC
GTGAAGGTTGTGGACGAGCTCGTGAAGGTCATGGGCCGGCACAAGCCTGAGAACATCGTCATCGAGATGG
CCAGAGAGAACCAAACCACGCAGAAGGGGCAAAAGAACTCTAGGGAGCGCATGAAGCGCATCGAGGAGGG
CATCAAGGAGCTGGGGTCCCAAATCCTCAAGGAGCACCCAGTGGAGAACACCCAACTGCAGAACGAGAAG
CTCTACCTGTACTACCTCCAGAACGGCAGGGATATGTACGTGGACCAAGAGCTGGATATCAACCGCCTCA
GCGATTACGACGTCGATCATATCGTTCCCCAGTCTTTCCTGAAGGATGACTCCATCGACAACAAGGTCCT
CACCAGGTCGGACAAGAACCGCGGCAAGTCAGATAACGTTCCATCTGAGGAGGTCGTTAAGAAGATGAAG
AACTACTGGAGGCAGCTCCTGAACGCCAAGCTGATCACGCAAAGGAAGTTCGACAACCTCACCAAGGCTG
AGAGAGGCGGGCTCTCAGAGCTGGACAAGGCCGGCTTCATCAAGCGGCAGCTGGTCGAGACCAGACAAAT
CACGAAGCACGTTGCGCAAATCCTCGACTCTCGGATGAACACGAAGTACGATGAGAACGACAAGCTGATC
AGGGAGGTTAAGGTGATCACCCTGAAGTCTAAGCTCGTCTCCGACTTCAGGAAGGATTTCCAGTTCTACA
AGGTTCGCGAGATCAACAACTACCACCATGCCCATGACGCTTACCTCAACGCTGTGGTCGGCACCGCTCT
GATCAAGAAGTACCCAAAGCTGGAGTCCGAGTTCGTGTACGGGGACTACAAGGTTTACGATGTGCGCAAG
ATGATCGCCAAGTCGGAGCAAGAGATCGGCAAGGCTACCGCCAAGTACTTCTTCTACTCAAACATCATGA
ACTTCTTCAAGACCGAGATCACGCTGGCCAACGGCGAGATCCGGAAGAGACCGCTCATCGAGACCAACGG
CGAGACGGGGGAGATCGTGTGGGACAAGGGCAGGGATTTCGCGACCGTCCGCAAGGTTCTCTCCATGCCC
CAGGTGAACATCGTCAAGAAGACCGAGGTCCAAACGGGCGGGTTCTCAAAGGAGTCTATCCTGCCTAAGC
GGAACAGCGACAAGCTCATCGCCAGAAAGAAGGACTGGGACCCAAAGAAGTACGGCGGGTTCGACAGCCC
TACCGTGGCCTACTCGGTCCTGGTTGTGGCGAAGGTTGAGAAGGGCAAGTCCAAGAAGCTCAAGAGCGTG
AAGGAGCTCCTGGGGATCACCATCATGGAGAGGTCCAGCTTCGAGAAGAACCCAATCGACTTCCTGGAGG
CCAAGGGCTACAAGGAGGTGAAGAAGGACCTGATCATCAAGCTCCCGAAGTACTCTCTCTTCGAGCTGGA
GAACGGCAGGAAGAGAATGCTGGCTTCCGCTGGCGAGCTCCAGAAGGGGAACGAGCTCGCGCTGCCAAGC
AAGTACGTGAACTTCCTCTACCTGGCTTCCCACTACGAGAAGCTCAAGGGCAGCCCGGAGGACAACGAGC
AAAAGCAGCTGTTCGTCGAGCAGCACAAGCATTACCTCGACGAGATCATCGAGCAAATCTCCGAGTTCAG
CAAGCGCGTGATCCTCGCCGACGCGAACCTGGATAAGGTCCTCTCCGCCTACAACAAGCACCGGGACAAG
CCCATCAGAGAGCAAGCGGAGAACATCATCCATCTCTTCACCCTGACGAACCTCGGCGCTCCTGCTGCTT
TCAAGTACTTCGACACCACGATCGATCGGAAGAGATACACCTCCACGAAGGAGGTCCTGGACGCGACCCT
CATCCACCAGTCGATCACCGGCCTGTACGAGACGAGGATCGACCTCTCACAACTCGGCGGGGATAAGAGA
CCCGCAGCAACCAAGAAGGCAGGGCAAGCAAAGAAGAAGAAGTGACTCGAGATATGAAGATGAAGATGAA
ATATTTGGTGTGTCAAATAAAAAGCTTGTGTGCTTAAGTTTGTGTTTTTTTCTTGGCTTGTTGTGTTATG
AATTTGTGGCTTTTTCTAATATTAAATGAATGTAAGATCACATTATAATGAATAAACAAATGTTTCTATA
ATCCATTGTGAATGTTTTGTTGGATCTCTTCTGCAGCATATAACTACTGTATGTGCTATGGTATGGACTA
TGGAATATGATTAAAGATAAGGAGCTCCGGTGACGGACGACCAAGCCCGTTATTCTGACAGTTCTGGTGC
TCAACACATTTATATTTATCAAGGAGCACATTGTTACTCACTGCTAGGAGGGAATCGAACTAGGAATATT
GATCAGAGGAACTACGAGAGAGCTGAAGATAACTGCCCTCTAGCTCTCACTGATCTGGGTCGCATAGTGA
GATGCAGCCCACGTGAGTTCAGCAACGGTCTAGCGCTGGGCTTTTAGGCCCGCATGATCGGGCTTTTGTC
GGGTGGTCGACGTGTTCACGATTGGGGAGAGCAACGCAGCAGTTCCTCTTAGTTTAGTCCCACCTCGCCT
GTCCAGCAGAGTTCTGACCGGTTTATAAACTCGCTTGCTGCATCAGACTTAGAGGCAGGTGCCGCTACAG
GGCGCGTCCCATTCGCCATTCAGGCTGCGCAACTGTTGGGAAGGGCGATCGGTGCGGGCCTCTTCGCTAT
TACGCCAGCTGGCGAAAGGGGGATGTGCTGCAAGGCGATTAAGTTGGGTAACGCCAGGGTTTTCCCAGTC
ACGACGTTGTAAAACGACGGCCAGTGAGCGCGCGTAATACGACTCACTATAGGGCGAATTGGGTACCGGG
CCCCCCCTCGAGGTCCTCCAGCTTTTGTTCCCTTTAGTGAGGGTTAATTGCGCGCTTGGCGTAATCATGG
TCATAGCTGTTTCCTGTGTGAAATTGTTATCCGCTCACAATTCCACACAACATACGAGCCGGAAGCATAA
AGTGTAAAGCCTGGGGTGCCTAATGAGTGAGCTAACTCACATTAATTGCGTTGCGCTCACTGCCCGCTTT
CCACCTGCGGTCGTTTTAGAGCTAGAAATAGCAAGTTAAAATAAGGCTAGTCCGTTATCAACTTGAAAAA
GTGGCACCGAGTCGGTGCTTTTTTTCCCGGTGGCACTGGCCGTCGTTTTACAACGTCGTGACTGGGAAAA
CCCTGGCGTTACCCAACTTAATCGCCTTGCAGCACATCCCCCTTTCGCCAGCTGGCGTAATAGCGAAGAG
GCCCGCACCGATCGCCCTTCCCAACAGTTGCGCAGCCTGAATGGCGAATGCTAGAGCAGCTTGAGCTTGG
ATCAGATTGTCGTTTCCCGCCTTCAGTTTAAACTATCAGTGTTTGACAGGATATATTGGCGGGTAAACCT
AAGAGAAAAGAGCGTTTATTAGAATAATCGGATATTTAAAAGGGCGTGAAAAGGTTTATCCGTTCG
